Addgene plasmid #241837: pSS22-IRES-NLS-eGFP
Purpose: Part I of the Donor construct for UBE3A reporter
Depositing lab: Albert Keung. Depositing organization: North Carolina State University. Publication: A human Angelman Syndrome class II pluripotent stem cell line with fluorescent paternal UBE3A reporter. Kelkar GR, Stuppy SR, Sen D, Yagci ZB, Han L, Land L, Hartman JK, Keung AJ. Front Cell Dev Biol. 2025 Aug 29;13:1665693. doi: 10.3389/fcell.2025.1665693. eCollection 2025. PubMed 40950402.
Backbone
  Vector backbone: CIRTS-1: ORF5-TBP6.7-Pin domain-NLS plasmid
  Vector type: Donor plasmid
Growth in bacteria
  Bacterial resistance: Kanamycin, 50 μg/mL
  Growth temperature: 37°C
  Growth strain: DH5alpha
  Copy number: Unknown
Gene/Insert
  Gene/Insert name: eGFP
Terms and licenses: Academic/Nonprofit Terms; Industry Terms: Not Available to Industry
Depositor comments: The pSS22-IRES-NLS-eGFP plasmid can be restriction digested with BstEII and AvrII, followed by Gibson Assembly to insert GSLinker-mGreenLantern upstream of the IRES. mGreenLantern sequence is available as a supplemental document.
How to cite: pSS22-IRES-NLS-eGFP was a gift from Albert Keung (Addgene plasmid # 241837 ; http://n2t.net/addgene:241837 ; RRID:Addgene_241837)
