[The description below was written by a language model from this plasmid's Addgene catalogue record and pLannotate feature annotations shown in this document.]
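Description:
pSS22-IRES-NLS-eGFP is a 7,130 nt donor plasmid described as "Part I" of the donor construct for a fluorescent UBE3A reporter, associated with work on a human Angelman syndrome pluripotent stem cell line carrying a paternal UBE3A reporter. It was built in the CIRTS-1 (ORF5-TBP6.7-Pin domain-NLS) plasmid backbone. It is propagated in E. coli through a high-copy ColE1/pUC-type origin and selected with kanamycin via the Tn5 NeoR/KanR aminoglycoside phosphotransferase gene.

The reporter payload is a short UBE3A coding fragment followed directly by an EMCV IRES (IRES2), an SV40 nuclear localization signal and EGFP. In this arrangement, nuclear-targeted EGFP can be translated from the same transcript as the upstream UBE3A sequence without being fused to it. A second short UBE3A-matching fragment lies elsewhere in the plasmid. These segments and the unannotated sequence around them may serve as homology regions for targeting, but the record does not define homology arms or the integration strategy. The annotation tool matched the fragments to the mouse protein entry, which probably reflects sequence conservation given the human cell context.

The depositor notes that the plasmid is an intermediate: it can be cut with BstEII and AvrII and a GS-linker–mGreenLantern segment added by Gibson Assembly upstream of the IRES. Much of the parental CIRTS expression unit is still present, including a partial CMV enhancer, the CMV promoter, a chimeric intron, and an ORF5–SNRPA fragment–SMG6 PIN domain fragment–nucleoplasmin NLS–FLAG coding region. An SV40 poly(A) signal is annotated nearby on the opposite strand. The record assigns this cassette no role in the reporter design.
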