Features (pLannotate 1.2.2; 21 found; start..end, strand, type, name):
    165..470     +  CDS            SNRPA (fragment): SNRPA_HUMAN - Experimental evidence at protein level: Swiss-Prot protein existence level 1. Component of the spliceosomal U1 snRNP, which is essential for recognition of the pre-mRNA 5' splice-site and the subsequent assembly of the spliceosome. U1 snRNP is the first snRNP to interact with pre-mRNA. This interaction is required for the subsequent binding of U2 snRNP and the U4/U6/U5 tri-snRNP. SNRPA binds stem loop II of U1 snRNA. In a snRNP-free form (SF-A) may be involved in coupled pre-mRNA splicing and polyadenylation process. May bind preferentially to the 5'-UGCAC-3' motif on RNAs. From
    525..1067    +  CDS            SMG6 (fragment): EST1A_HUMAN - Also known as C17orf31, EST1A, KIAA0732. Experimental evidence at protein level: Swiss-Prot protein existence level 1. Plays a role in nonsense-mediated mRNA decay (PubMed:18974281, PubMed:19060897, PubMed:20930030, PubMed:17053788). Is thought to provide a link to the mRNA degradation machinery as it has endonuclease activity required to initiate NMD, and to serve as an adapter for UPF1 to protein phosphatase 2A (PP2A), thereby triggering UPF1 dephosphorylation (PubMed:18974281, PubMed:19060897, PubMed:20930030, PubMed:17053788). Degrades single-stranded RNA (ssRNA), but not ssD
   1068..1115    +  CDS            nucleoplasmin NLS: bipartite nuclear localization signal from nucleoplasmin
   1122..1145    +  CDS            FLAG: FLAG® epitope tag, followed by an enterokinase cleavage site
   1158..1213    +  misc_feature   MCS: pUC18/19 multiple cloning site
   1220..1269    +  CDS            SET1 (fragment): solubility-enhancement tag derived from T7 phage gene 10B
   1277..1296    +  terminator     T7 terminator (fragment): transcription terminator for bacteriophage T7 RNA polymerase
   1318..1439    -  polyA_signal   SV40 poly(A) signal: SV40 polyadenylation signal
   2142..2261    +  CDS            Ube3a (fragment): UBE3A_MOUSE - Experimental evidence at protein level: Swiss-Prot protein existence level 1. E3 ubiquitin-protein ligase which accepts ubiquitin from an E2 ubiquitin-conjugating enzyme in the form of a thioester and transfers it to its substrates. Several substrates have been identified including the ARNTL/BMAL1, ARC, RAD23A and RAD23B, MCM7 (which is involved in DNA replication), annexin A1, the PML tumor suppressor, and the cell cycle regulator CDKN1B (PubMed:20211139, PubMed:24728990). Additionally, may function as a cellular quality control ubiquitin ligase by helping the degradation of the
   2268..2854    +  misc_feature   IRES2: internal ribosome entry site (IRES) of the encephalomyocarditis virus (EMCV)
   2858..2878    +  CDS            SV40 NLS: nuclear localization signal of SV40 (simian virus 40) large T antigen
   2888..3604    +  CDS            EGFP: the original enhanced GFP (Yang et al., 1996) mammalian codon-optimized
   3838..3858    +  rep_origin     ori2 (fragment): secondary origin of replication for the bacterial F plasmid; also known as oriS
   4603..5191    -  rep_origin     ori: high-copy-number ColE1/pMB1/pBR322/pUC origin of replication
   5272..6066    -  CDS            NeoR/KanR: aminoglycoside phosphotransferase from Tn5; aph(3')-II (or nptII); confers resistance to neomycin, kanamycin, and G418 (Geneticin®)
   6067..6093    -  promoter       AmpR promoter (fragment): bla
   6153..6257    +  CDS            Ube3a (fragment): UBE3A_MOUSE - Experimental evidence at protein level: Swiss-Prot protein existence level 1. E3 ubiquitin-protein ligase which accepts ubiquitin from an E2 ubiquitin-conjugating enzyme in the form of a thioester and transfers it to its substrates. Several substrates have been identified including the ARNTL/BMAL1, ARC, RAD23A and RAD23B, MCM7 (which is involved in DNA replication), annexin A1, the PML tumor suppressor, and the cell cycle regulator CDKN1B (PubMed:20211139, PubMed:24728990). Additionally, may function as a cellular quality control ubiquitin ligase by helping the degradation of the
   6318..6449    +  enhancer       CMV enhancer (fragment): human cytomegalovirus immediate early enhancer; contains an 18-bp deletion relative to the standard CMV enhancer
   6451..6650    +  promoter       CMV promoter: human cytomegalovirus (CMV) immediate early promoter
   6789..6921    +  intron         chimeric intron: chimera between introns from human β-globin and immunoglobulin heavy chain genes
   6971..110     +  CDS            ORF5 (across the origin): VSR_GVAIS - Protein inferred from homology: Swiss-Prot protein existence level 3. Suppressor of viral-induced RNA silencing. The potential mechanism of action is based on sequestering siRNAs. From Grapevine virus A (isolate Is 151) (GVA).
>Addgene plasmid #241837 | pSS22-IRES-NLS-eGFP | addgene full sequence | sequence record 483543 | Addgene NGS Result
AGGAAGGTCGTGTAGCCCTTGAGGGCGAAACTCCTGTCTACCGTACCTGGGTGAAATGGGTCGAGACCGA
ATATCACATCAATATCTTGGAGACTTCAGATGACGAAGAGGGCGGTTCTGGAGGCTCAGGGGGGAGCGGA
GGGTCCGGTGGATCAGGAGGCTCCATGGCAGTTCCCGAGACCCGCCCTAACCACACTATTTATATCAACA
ACCTCAATAGCAAGATCAAGAAGGATGAGCTAAAAAAGTCCCTGTACGCCATCTTCTCCCAGTTTGGCCA
GATCCTGGATATCCTGGTACCGCGGCAGCGTACCCCGAGGGGCCAGGCCTTTGTCATCTTCAAGGAGGTC
AGCAGCGCCACCAACGCCCTGCGCTCCATGCAGGGTTTCCCTTTCTATGACAAACCTATGCGTATCCAGT
ATGCCAAGACCGACAAACGTATCCCGGCCAAGATGAAAGGCACCTTCGTGGGCGGTAGTGGAGGAAGCGG
GGGGAGCGGAGGGAGTGGTGGATCCGGCGGCTCCATGGAATTGGAGATCCGTCCGCTTTTCCTGGTTCCC
GATACCAATGGGTTCATTGACCACTTAGCGAGCTTAGCCCGTCTGCTTGAGAGCCGTAAGTACATTCTGG
TGGTTCCTCTTATTGTCATCAACGAGTTAGACGGCCTTGCGAAAGGCCAGGAAACAGACCATCGTGCGGG
AGGCTATGCGCGTGTCGTGCAAGAAAAGGCTCGCAAGAGCATTGAGTTTTTGGAGCAACGTTTCGAGTCG
CGTGACTCCTGTTTACGTGCACTTACCAGCCGTGGAAATGAACTTGAGTCAATCGCATTTCGCTCTGAAG
ATATCACTGGGCAGTTAGGTAACAATGACGATTTGATTTTGTCATGCTGCCTGCACTATTGTAAAGACAA
GGCAAAGGACTTTATGCCCGCGTCGAAGGAAGAGCCGATCCGTTTGTTGCGTGAGGTGGTATTGCTTACT
GATGATCGCAACCTGCGCGTTAAGGCTCTTACACGCAACGTCCCTGTGCGTGACATCCCAGCTTTCTTAA
CATGGGCCCAGGTCGGGAAAAGGCCGGCGGCCACGAAAAAGGCCGGCCAGGCAAAAAAGAAAAAGGGATC
CGATTACAAGGACGACGATGACAAGTAGTGTTTAAACGAATTCGGGCTCGGTACACGGGGATCCTCTAGA
GTCGACCTGCAGGCATGCAAGCTGATCCGGCTGCTAACAAAGCCCGAAAGGAAGCTGAGTTGGCTGCTGC
CACCGCTGAGCAATAACTAGCATAACCCCTTGGGGCGGCCGCTTCGAGCAGACATGATAAGATACATTGA
TGAGTTTGGACAAACCACAACTAGAATGCAGTGAAAAAAATGCTTTATTTGTGAAATTTGTGATGCTATT
GCTTTATTTGTAACCATTATAAGCTGCAATAAACAAGTTAACAACAACAATTGAGAAAATACTTTGCTGT
CATTGTGTGAGGAAACTTTTAAGAAATTGCCCTAGTTAAAAATTATTATGGGGCTCACATTGGTTTGGAA
TCAAATTAGTGTGATTCATTTACTTTTTTGATTCCCAGCTTGTTAATTGAAAGCCATATAACATGATCAT
CTATTTAGAATGGTTACATTGAGGCTCGGAAGATTATCATTTGATTGTGCTAGAATCCTGTTATCAAATC
ATTTTCTTAGTCATATTGCCAGCAGTGTTTCTAATAAGCATTTAAGAGCACACACTTTGCAGTCTTGTAA
AACAGGTTTGAGTATTTTCTCCACCTTAGAGGAAGTTACTTGACTTCTCAGTGACCTAACCTCTAAAGTG
CATTTACTGATGTCCTCTCTGTGGTTTTGTTGTGGAAAGATTTAGTTAAATGAACTGTAAGAATTCAGTA
CCTAAAATGGTATCTGTTATGTAGTAAAAACTCAATGGATACAGTATCTTATCATCGTCACTAGCTTTGA
GTAATTTATAGTATAAAGTCAACTTGTTAGTTACACAACAAAAAGTTTATGATTTGCATTAATGTATAGT
TTGCATTGCAGACCGTCTCAACTATATACAATCTAAAAATAGGAGCATTTAATTCTAAGTGTATTTCCCA
TGACTTACAGTTTTCCTGTTTTTTTCCCCTTTTCTCTATTTAGGTTACCTACATCTCATACTTGCTTTAA
TGTGCTTTTACTTCCGGAATACTCAAGCAAAGAAAAACTTAAAGAGAGATTGTTGAAGGCCATCACCTAC
GCTAAAGACTTTGGCATGCTGGATCCGCCCCTCTCCCTCCCCCCCCCCTAACGTTACTGGCCGAAGCCGC
TTGGAATAAGGCCGGTGTGCGTTTGTCTATATGTTATTTTCCACCATATTGCCGTCTTTTGGCAATGTGA
GGGCCCGGAAACCTGGCCCTGTCTTCTTGACGAGCATTCCTAGGGGTCTTTCCCCTCTCGCCAAAGGAAT
GCAAGGTCTGTTGAATGTCGTGAAGGAAGCAGTTCCTCTGGAAGCTTCTTGAAGACAAACAACGTCTGTA
GCGACCCTTTGCAGGCAGCGGAACCCCCCACCTGGCGACAGGTGCCTCTGCGGCCAAAAGCCACGTGTAT
AAGATACACCTGCAAAGGCGGTACAACCCCAGTGCCACGTTGTGAGTTGGATAGTTGTGGAAAGAGTCAA
ATGGCTCTCCTCAAGCGTATTCAACAAGGGGCTGAAGGATGCCCAGAAGGTACCCCATTGTATGGGATCT
GATCTGGGGCCTCGGTACACATGCTTTACATGTGTTTAGTCGAGGTTAAAAAAACGTCTAGGCCCCCCGA
ACCACGGGGACGTGGTTTTCCTTTGAAAAACACGATGATAATATGGCCACAACCATGCCAAAAAAGAAGA
GAAAGGTAGAAGACCCCGTGAGCAAGGGCGAGGAGCTGTTCACCGGGGTGGTGCCCATCCTGGTCGAGCT
GGACGGCGACGTAAACGGCCACAAGTTCAGCGTGTCCGGCGAGGGCGAGGGCGATGCCACCTACGGCAAG
CTGACCCTGAAGTTCATCTGCACCACCGGCAAGCTGCCCGTGCCCTGGCCCACCCTCGTGACCACCCTGA
CCTACGGCGTGCAGTGCTTCAGCCGCTACCCCGACCACATGAAGCAGCACGACTTCTTCAAGTCCGCCAT
GCCCGAAGGCTACGTCCAGGAGCGCACCATCTTCTTCAAGGACGACGGCAACTACAAGACCCGCGCCGAG
GTGAAGTTCGAGGGCGACACCCTGGTGAACCGCATCGAGCTGAAGGGCATCGACTTCAAGGAGGACGGCA
ACATCCTGGGGCACAAGCTGGAGTACAACTACAACAGCCACAACGTCTATATCATGGCCGACAAGCAGAA
GAACGGCATCAAGGTGAACTTCAAGATCCGCCACAACATCGAGGACGGCAGCGTGCAGCTCGCCGACCAC
TACCAGCAGAACACCCCCATCGGCGACGGCCCCGTGCTGCTGCCCGACAACCACTACCTGAGCACCCAGT
CCGCCCTGAGCAAAGACCCCAACGAGAAGCGCGATCACATGGTCCTGCTGGAGTTCGTGACCGCCGCCGG
GATCACTCTCGGCATGGACGAGCTGTACAAGTAAAACAAAACAAAACAAAATAAAACAAAAAAAAGGAAG
GAAAAAAAAAAGAAAAAATTTAAAAAATTTTAAAAATATAACGAGGGATAAATTTTTGGTGGTGATAGTG
TCCCAGTACAAAAAGGCTGTAAGATAGTCAACCACAGTAGTCACCTATGTCTGTGCCTCCCTTCTTTATT
GGGGACATGTGTGCTGGAACAGCAGATTTCAGCTACATATATGAACAAATCCTTTATTATTATTATAATT
ATTTTTTTGCGTGAAAGTGTTACATATTCTTTCACTTGTATGTACAGAGAGGTTTTTCTGAATATTTATT
TTAAGGGTTAAATCACTTTTGCTTGTGTTTATTACTGCTTGAGGTTGAGCCTTTTGAGTATTTAAAAAAT
ATATACCAACAGAACTACTCTCCCAAGGAAAATATTGCCACCATTTGTAGACCACGTAACCTTCAAGTAT
GTGCTACTTTTTTGTCCCTGTATCTAACTCAAATCAGGAACTGTATTTTTTTTAATGATTTGCTTTTGAA
ACTTGAAGTCTTGAAAACAGTGTGATGCAATTACTGCTGTTCTAGCCCCCAAAGAGTTTTCTGTGCAAAA
TCTTGAGAATCAATCAATAAAGAAAGATGGAAGTAAGGGAGAAATTGGAATGTTTTAACTGCAGCCCTCA
GAACTTTAGTAACAGCACAACAAATTAAAAACAAAAACAACTCATGCCACAGTATGTCGTCTTCATGTGT
CTTGCAATGAACTGTTTCAGTAGCCAATCCTCTTTCTTAGTATATGAAAGGACAGGGATTTTTGTTCTTG
TTGTTCTCGTTGTTGTTTTAAGTTTACTGTGGAAAGTGCATTTGGCCAAATGAAATGGTAGTCAAGCCTA
TTGCAACAAAGTTAGGAAGTTTGTTGGCCTCCCTTCTTTATTGGGGACATGTGGAAGCTTGGATCCTGAG
CAAAAGGCCAGCAAAAGGCCAGGAACCGTAAAAAGGCCGCGTTGCTGGCGTTTTTCCATAGGCTCCGCCC
CCCTGACGAGCATCACAAAAATCGACGCTCAAGTCAGAGGTGGCGAAACCCGACAGGACTATAAAGATAC
CAGGCGTTTCCCCCTGGAAGCTCCCTCGTGCGCTCTCCTGTTCCGACCCTGCCGCTTACGGGATACCTGT
CCGCCTTTCTCCCTTCGGGAAGCGTGGCGCTTTCTCATAGCTCACGCTGTAGGTATCTCAGTTCGGTGTA
GGTCGTTCGCTCCAAGCTGGGCTGTGTGCACGAACCCCCCGTTCAGCCCGACCGCTGCGCCTTATCCGGT
AACTATCGTCTTGAGTCCAACCCGGTAAGACACGACTTATCGCCACTGGCAGCAGCCACTGGTAACAGGA
TTAGCAGAGCGAGGTATGTAGGCGGTGCTACAGAGTTCTTGAAGTGGTGGCCTAACTACGGCTACACTAG
AAGAACAGTATTTGGTATCTGCGCTCTGCTGAAGCCAGTTACCTTCGGAAAAAGAGTTGGTAGCTCTTGA
TCCGGCAAACAAACCACCGCTGGTAGCGGTGGTTTTTTTGTTTGCAAGCAGCAGATTACGCGCAGAAAAA
AAGGATCTCAAGAAGATCCTTTGATCTTTTCTACGGGGTCTGACGCTCAGTGGAACGAAAACTCACGTTA
AGGGATTTTGGTCATGCCGTCTCAGAAGAACTCGTCAAGAAGGCGATAGAAGGCGATGCGCTGCGAATCG
GGAGCGGCGATACCGTAAAGCACGAGGAAGCGGTCAGCCCATTCGCCGCCAAGCTCTTCAGCAATATCAC
GGGTAGCCAACGCTATGTCCTGATAGCGGTCCGCCACACCCAGCCGGCCACAGTCGATGAATCCAGAAAA
GCGGCCATTTTCCACCATGATATTCGGCAAGCAGGCATCGCCATGGGTCACGACGAGATCCTCGCCGTCG
GGCATGCTCGCCTTGAGCCTGGCGAACAGTTCGGCTGGCGCGAGCCCCTGATGCTCTTCGTCCAGATCAT
CCTGATCGACAAGACCGGCTTCCATCCGAGTACGTGCTCTCTCGATGCGATGTTTCGCTTGGTGGTCGAA
TGGGCAGGTAGCCGGATCAAGCGTATGCAGCCGCCGCATTGCATCAGCCATGATGGATACTTTCTCGGCA
GGAGCAAGGTGAGATGACAGGAGATCCTGCCCCGGCACTTCGCCCAATAGCAGCCAGTCCCTTCCCGCTT
CAGTGACAACGTCGAGTACAGCTGCGCAAGGAACGCCCGTCGTGGCCAGCCACGATAGCCGCGCTGCCTC
GTCTTGCAGTTCATTCAGGGCACCGGACAGGTCGGTCTTGACAAAAAGAACCGGGCGCCCCTGCGCTGAC
AGCCGGAACACGGCGGCATCAGAGCAGCCGATTGTCTGTTGTGCCCAGTCATAGCCGAATAGCCTCTCCA
CCCAAGCGGCCGGAGAACCTGCGTGCAATCCATCTTGTTCAATCATAATATTATTGAAGCATTTATCAGG
GTTCGTCTCGGATCCAAGCTTGTCACTAGCTTTGAGTAATTTATAGGATAAAGGCAACTTGGAAAAGACT
CTTCTTGCAGTTTACAACGGGCACAGACAGAGCACCTGTGGGAGGACTAGGAAAATTAAAGATGATTATA
GCCAAAAATGGCCCAGACACAGAAAGGTAGGTAATTATTAACTTGTGACTGTATACCTACCGAAAACCTT
GCATTCCTCGTCACATACATATGCCAAGTCCGCCCCCTATTGACGTCAATGACGGTAAATGGCCCGCCTG
GCATTATGCCCAGTACATGACCTTACGGGACTTTCCTACTTGGCAGTACATCTACGTATTAGTCATCGCT
ATTACCATGGTGATGCGGTTTTGGCAGTACACCAATGGGCGTGGATAGCGGTTTGACTCACGGGGATTTC
CAAGTCTCCACCCCATTGACGTCAATGGGAGTTTGTTTTGGCACCAAAATCAACGGGACTTTCCAAAATG
TCGTAATAACCCCGCCCCGTTGACGCAAATGGGCGGTAGGCGTGTACGGTGGGAGGTCTATATAAGCAGA
GCTGGTTTAGTGAACCGTCAGATCACTAGAAGCTTTATTGCGGTAGTTTATCACAGTTAAATTGCTAACG
CAGTCAGTGCTTCTGACACAACAGTCTCGAACTTAAGCTGCAGAAGTTGGTCGTGAGGCACTGGGCAGGT
AAGTATCAAGGTTACAAGACAGGTTTAAGGAGACCAATAGAAACTGGGCTTGTCGAGACAGAGAAGACTC
TTGCGTTTCTGATAGGCACCTATTGGTCTTACTGACATCCACTTTGCCTTTCTCTCCACAGGTGTCCACT
CCCAGTTCAATTACAGCTCTTAAGGCTAGAGTATGCCACCATGGATGACCCATCTTTTTTGACTGGGCGC
AGCACATACGCCAAGCGTCGCCGCGCACGCCGTATGAACGTCTGCAAGTGTGGTGCCATTCTTCATAACA
ATAAAGACTGTCGCAGCTCCACGATCTCCGGCCACAAACTTGACCGTTTGCGCTTTGTAA
